>Addgene plasmid #126389 | pGWB14-LYX171 | addgene full sequence | sequence record 247585 | Addgene NGS Result
TCGGTCTTGCCTTGCTCGTCGGTGATGTACTTCACCAGCTCCGCGAAGTCGCTCTTCTTGATGGAGCGCA
TGGGGACGTGCTTGGCAATCACGCGCACCCCCCGGCCGTTTTAGCGGCTAAAAAAGTCATGGCTCTGCCC
TCGGGCGGACCACGCCCATCATGACCTTGCCAAGCTCGTCCTGCTTCTCTTCGATCTTCGCCAGCAGGGC
GAGGATCGTGGCATCACCGAACCGCGCCGTGCGCGGGTCGTCGGTGAGCCAGAGTTTCAGCAGGCCGCCC
AGGCGGCCCAGGTCGCCATTGATGCGGGCCAGCTCGCGGACGTGCTCATAGTCCACGACGCCCGTGATTT
TGTAGCCCTGGCCGACGGCCAGCAGGTAGGCCGACAGGCTCATGCCGGCCGCCGCCGCCTTTTCCTCAAT
CGCTCTTCGTTCGTCTGGAAGGCAGTACACCTTGATAGGTGGGCTGCCCTTCCTGGTTGGCTTGGTTTCA
TCAGCCATCCGCTTGCCCTCATCTGTTACGCCGGCGGTAGCCGGCCAGCCTCGCAGAGCAGGATTCCCGT
TGAGCACCGCCAGGTGCGAATAAGGGACAGTGAAGAAGGAACACCCGCTCGCGGGTGGGCCTACTTCACC
TATCCTGCCCGGCTGACGCCGTTGGATACACCAAGGAAAGTCTACACGAACCCTTTGGCAAAATCCTGTA
TATCGTGCGAAAAAGGATGGATATACCGAAAAAATCGCTATAATGACCCCGAAGCAGGGTTATGCAGCGG
AAAAGCGCCACGCTTCCCGAAGGGAGAAAGGCGGACAGGTATCCGGTAAGCGGCAGGGTCGGAACAGGAG
AGCGCACGAGGGAGCTTCCAGGGGGAAACGCCTGGTATCTTTATAGTCCTGTCGGGTTTCGCCACCTCTG
ACTTGAGCGTCGATTTTTGTGATGCTCGTCAGGGGGGCGGAGCCTATGGAAAAACGCCAGCAACGCGGCC
TTTTTACGGTTCCTGGCCTTTTGCTGGCCTTTTGCTCACATGTTCTTTCCTGCGTTATCCCCTGATTCTG
TGGATAACCGTATTACCGCCTTTGAGTGAGCTGATACCGCTCGCCGCAGCCGAACGACCGAGCGCAGCGA
GTCAGTGAGCGAGGAAGCGGAAGAGCGCCAGAAGGCCGCCAGAGAGGCCGAGCGCGGCCGTGAGGCTTGG
ACGCTAGGGCAGGGCATGAAAAAGCCCGTAGCGGGCTGCTACGGGCGTCTGACGCGGTGGAAAGGGGGAG
GGGATGTTGTCTACATGGCTCTGCTGTAGTGAGTGGGTTGCGCTCCGGCAGCGGTCCTGATCAATCGTCA
CCCTTTCTCGGTCCTTCAACGTTCCTGACAACGAGCCTCCTTTTCGCCAATCCATCGACAATCACCGCGA
GTCCCTGCTCGAACGCTGCGTCCGGACCGGCTTCGTCGAAGGCGTCTATCGCGGCCCGCAACAGCGGCGA
GAGCGGAGCCTGTTCAACGGTGCCGCCGCGCTCGCCGGCATCGCTGTCGCCGGCCTGCTCCTCAAGCACG
GCCCCAACAGTGAAGTAGCTGATTGTCATCAGCGCATTGACGGCGTCCCCGGCCGAAAAACCCGCCTCGC
AGAGGAAGCGAAGCTGCGCGTCGGCCGTTTCCATCTGCGGTGCGCCCGGTCGCGTGCCGGCATGGATGCG
CGCGCCATCGCGGTAGGCGAGCAGCGCCTGCCTGAAGCTGCGGGCATTCCCGATCAGAAATGAGCGCCAG
TCGTCGTCGGCTCTCGGCACCGAATGCGTATGATTCTCCGCCAGCATGGCTTCGGCCAGTGCGTCGAGCA
GCGCCCGCTTGTTCCTGAAGTGCCAGTAAAGCGCCGGCTGCTGAACCCCCAACCGTTCCGCCAGTTTGCG
TGTCGTCAGACCGTCTACGCCGACCTCGTTCAACAGGTCCAGGGCGGCACGGATCACTGTATTCGGCTGC
AACTTTGTCATGCTTGACACTTTATCACTGATAAACATAATATGTCCACCAACTTATCAGTGATAAAGAA
TCCGCGCGTTCAATCGGACCAGCGGAGGCTGGTCCGGAGGCCAGACGTGAAACCCAACATACCCCTGATC
GTAATTCTGAGCACTGTCGCGCTCGACGCTGTCGGCATCGGCCTGATTATGCCGGTGCTGCCGGGCCTCC
TGCGCGATCTGGTTCACTCGAACGACGTCACCGCCCACTATGGCATTCTGCTGGCGCTGTATGCGTTGGT
GCAATTTGCCTGCGCACCTGTGCTGGGCGCGCTGTCGGATCGTTTCGGGCGGCGGCCAATCTTGCTCGTC
TCGCTGGCCGGCGCCAGATCTGGGGAACCCTGTGGTTGGCATGCACATACAAATGGACGAACGGATAAAC
CTTTTCACGCCCTTTTAAATATCCGATTATTCTAATAAACGCTCTTTTCTCTTAGGTTTACCCGCCAATA
TATCCTGTCAAACACTGATAGTTTAAACGTTGCGATTAAGAATTCGAGCTCGGTACCCCCCTACTCCAAA
AATGTCAAAGATACAGTCTCAGAAGACCAAAGGGCTATTGAGACTTTTCAACAAAGGGTAATTTCGGGAA
ACCTCCTCGGATTCCATTGCCCAGCTATCTGTCACTTCATCGAAAGGACAGTAGAAAAGGAAGGTGGCTC
CTACAAATGCCATCATTGCGATAAAGGAAAGGCTATCATTCAAGATGCCTCTGCCGACAGTGGTCCCAAA
GATGGACCCCCACCCACGAGGAGCATCGTGGAAAAAGAAGACGTTCCAACCACGTCTTCAAAGCAAGTGG
ATTGATGTGACATCTCCACTGACGTAAGGGATGACGCACAATCCCACTATCCTTCGCAAGACCCTTCCTC
TATATAAGGAAGTTCATTTCATTTGGAGAGGACAGCCCAAGCTTCGACTCTAGAGGATCCCCTTAAATCG
ATATGGAACGAGCTATACAAGGAAACGACGCTAGGGAACAAGCTAACAGTGAACGTTGGGATGGAGGATC
AGGAGGTACCACTTCTCCCTTCAAACTTCCTGACGAAAGTCCGAGTTGGACTGAGTGGCGGCTACATAAC
GATGAGACGAATTCGAATCAAGATAATCCCCTTGGTTTCAAGGAAAGCTGGGGTTTCGGGAAAGTTGTAT
TTAAGAGATATCTCAGATACGACAGGACGGAAGCTTCACTGCACAGAGTCCTTGGATCTTGGACGGGAGA
TTCGGTTAACTATGCAGCATCTCGATTTTTCGGTTTCGACCAGATCGGATGTACCTATAGTATTCGGTTT
CGAGGAGTTAGTATCACCGTTTCTGGAGGGTCTCGAACTCTTCAGCATCTCTGTGAGATGGCAATTCGGT
CTAAGCAAGAACTGCTACAGCTTGCCCCAATCGAAGTGGAAAGTAATGTATCAAGAGGATGCCCTGAAGG
TACTCAAACCTTCGAAAAAGAAAGCGAGTAAGTCGAGGGCGAGCTCGAATTCGGTACGCTGAAATCACCA
GTCTCTCTCTACAAATCTATCTCTCTCTATTTTCTCCATAAATAATGTGTGAGTAGTTTCCCGATAAGGG
AAATTAGGGTTCTTATAGGGTTTCGCTCATGTGTTGAGCATATAAGAAACCCTTAGTATGTATTTGTATT
TGTAAAATACTTCTATCAATAAAATTTCTAATTCCTAAAACCAAAATCCAGTACTAAAATCCAGATCTCC
CTGCAGGTCCCCAGATTAGCCTTTTCAATTTCAGAAAGAATGCTAACCCACAGATGGTTAGAGAGGCTTA
CGCAGCAGGTCTCATCAAGACGATCTACCCGAGCAATAATCTCCAGGAAATCAAATACCTTCCCAAGAAG
GTTAAAGATGCAGTCAAAAGATTCAGGACTAACTGCATCAAGAACACAGAGAAAGATATATTTCTCAAGA
TCAGAAGTACTATTCCAGTATGGACGATTCAAGGCTTGCTTCACAAACCAAGGCAAGTAATAGAGATTGG
AGTCTCTAAAAAGGTAGTTCCCACTGAATCAAAGGCCATGGAGTCAAAGATTCAAATAGAGGACCTAACA
GAACTCGCCGTAAAGACTGGCGAACAGTTCATACAGAGTCTCTTACGACTCAATGACAAGAAGAAAATCT
TCGTCAACATGGTGGAGCACGACACACTTGTCTACTCCAAAAATATCAAAGATACAGTCTCAGAAGACCA
AAGGGCAATTGAGACTTTTCAACAAAGGGTAATATCCGGAAACCTCCTCGGATTCCATTGCCCAGCTATC
TGTCACTTTATTGTGAAGATAGTGGAAAAGGAAGGTGGCTCCTACAAATGCCATCATTGCGATAAAGGAA
AGGCCATCGTTGAAGATGCCTCTGCCGACAGTGGTCCCAAAGATGGACCCCCACCCACGAGGAGCATCGT
GGAAAAAGAAGACGTTCCAACCACGTCTTCAAAGCAAGTGGATTGATGTGATATCTCCACTGACGTAAGG
GATGACGCACAATCCCACTATCCTTCGCAAGACCCTTCCTCTATATAAGGAAGTTCATTTCATTTGGAGA
GAACACGGGGGACTCTAGAGTTATCAACAAGTTTGTACAAAAAAGCAGGCTCCACCACTAGTATGGAAGA
TAGGTTAGACAGAAGAAGTACTCCATTTTTTATTAAACAAGAAGATTCCACCGGAACTCCGCCGGATAAT
GCCGCCGATTCTCCTTTTGCCGGCGATGAAGCTGCTGAAGTTAACATGCCATTTCCTAGAAAAAGTAGGA
GAGGAGCAAAAAAGAAAGTAATTACAGTGCCAATTATTGATGCTGATGGATCACGAAGTAAAGGAGAAGT
TTATCCACCACCAGATTCTTGGTCTTGGAGGAAGTATGGACAAAAGCCCATTAAAGGGTCACCTTTTCCC
AGGGGATATTATCGATGTAGTAGCTCCAAAGGCTGTCCCGCCAGAAAACAAGTAGAGCGCAGCCGCCTGG
ACCCCACCAATCTTCTCATTACCTACTGTTCTGAACACAATCACCAATTCCCTGCCGCCACCACCAAACA
CCACCACCACCACCCTCCTGCCCCCAGTACACCCACCACCTCCACCTCCAACACCTCTGCCGGAGACAAC
AATGCGGCGGCTACGGCCACTGAGGTTACCATAACAGACAAATCATCTCCTGAAGAATGTGACGTCTTTG
CTTATCAACATGACAATGGCTTCTCGGAGCTGGCCGGTGAGTGGGGTTGGCTCTCCGATGTTGGAACTCC
TACATTTATGGAGAACACTTCATCAATGGTGGGGTCCACGTGGAGTGATGCTGACGTGGCTTTAATGTTG
CCTATTCGGGAGGAAGACCAGTCTTTGTTTGGTGATTTAGGGGAGTTGCCGGAGTGTTCAGTTGTTTTCC
GGCGGTATAGTGTGGAAGCGCCGTGTTGCGGCGGTACAGGACCCGGGGACCCAGCTTTCTTGTACAAAGT
GGTTGATAACAGCGGGTTAATTAACATCTTTTACCCATACGATGTTCCTGACTATGCGGGCTATCCCTAT
GACGTCCCGGACTATGCAGGATCCTATCCATATGACGTTCCAGATTACGCTGCTCAGTGCAGCGCTTAGA
GCTCGAATTTCCCCGATCGTTCAAACATTTGGCAATAAAGTTTCTTAAGATTGAATCCTGTTGCCGGTCT
TGCGATGATTATCATATAATTTCTGTTGAATTACGTTAAGCATGTAATAATTAACATGTAATGCATGACG
TTATTTATGAGATGGGTTTTTATGATTAGAGTCCCGCAATTATACATTTAATACGCGATAGAAAACAAAA
TATAGCGCGCAAACTAGGATAAATTATCGCGCGCGGTGTCATCTATGTTACTAGATCGGGAATTAGCTTC
ATCAACGCAAGACATGCGCACGACCGTCTGACAGGAGAGGAATTTCCGACGAGCACAGAAAGGACTTGCT
CTTGGACGTAGGCCTATTTCTCAGGCACATGTATCAAGTGTTCGGACGTGGGTTTTCGATGGTGTATCAG
CCGCCGCCAACTGGGAGATGAGGAGGCTTTCTTGGGGGGCAGTCAGCAGTTCATTTCACAAGACAGAGGA
ACTTGTAAGGAGATGCACTGATTTATCTTGGCGCAAACCAGCAGGACGAATTAGTGGGAATAGCCCGCGA
ATATCTAAGTTATGCCTGTCGGCATGAGCAGAAACTTCCAATTCGAAACAGTTTGGAGAGGTTGTTTTTG
GGCATACCTTTTGTTAGTCAGCCTCTCGATTGCTCATCGTCATTACACAGTACCGAAGTTTGATCGATCT
AGTAACATAGATGACACCGCGCGCGATAATTTATCCTAGTTTGCGCGCTATATTTTGTTTTCTATCGCGT
ATTAAATGTATAATTGCGGGACTCTAATCATAAAAACCCATCTCATAAATAACGTCATGCATTACATGTT
AATTATTACATGCTTAACGTAATTCAACAGAAATTATATGATAATCATCGCAAGACCGGCAACAGGATTC
AATCTTAAGAAACTTTATTGCCAAATGTTTGAACGATCTGCTTCGACGCACTCCTTCTTTACTCCACCAT
CTCGTCCTTATTGAAAACGTGGGTAGCACCAAAACGAATCAAGTCGCTGGAACTGAAGTTACCAATCACG
CTGGATGATTTGCCAGTTGGATTAATCTTGCCTTTCCCCGCATGAATAATATTGATGAATGCATGCGTGA
GGGGTATTTCGATTTTGGCAATAGCTGCAATTGCCGCGACATCCTCCAACGAGCATAATTCTTCAGAAAA
ATAGCGATGTTCCATGTTGTCAGGGCATGCATGATGCACGTTATGAGGTGACGGTGCTAGGCAGTATTCC
CTCAAAGTTTCATAGTCAGTATCATATTCATCATTGCATTCCTGCAAGAGAGAATTGAGACGCAATCCAC
ACGCTGCGGCAACCTTCCGGCGTTCGTGGTCTATTTGCTCTTGGACGTTGCAAACGTAAGTGTTGGATCC
CGGTCGGCATCTACTCTATTCCTTTGCCCTCGGACGAGTGCTGGGGCGTCGGTTTCCACTATCGGCGAGT
ACTTCTACACAGCCATCGGTCCAGACGGCCGCGCTTCTGCGGGCGATTTGTGTACGCCCGACAGTCCCGG
CTCCGGATCGGACGATTGCGTCGCATCGACCCTGCGCCCAAGCTGCATCATCGAAATTGCCGTCAACCAA
GCTCTGATAGAGTTGGTCAAGACCAATGCGGAGCATATACGCCCGGAGCCGCGGCGATCCTGCAAGCTCC
GGATGCCTCCGCTCGAAGTAGCGCGTCTGCTGCTCCATACAAGCCAACCACGGCCTCCAGAAGAAGATGT
TGGCGACCTCGTATTGGGAATCCCCGAACATCGCCTCGCTCCAGTCAATGACCGCTGTTATGCGGCCATT
GTCCGTCAGGACATTGTTGGAGCCGAAATCCGCGTGCACGAGGTGCCGGACTTCGGGGCAGTCCTCGGCC
CAAAGCATCAGCTCATCGAGAGCCTGCGCGACGGACGCACTGACGGTGTCGTCCATCACAGTTTGCCAGT
GATACACATGGGGATCAGCAATCGCGCATATGAAATCACGCCATGTAGTGTATTGACCGATTCCTTGCGG
TCCGAATGGGCCGAACCCGCTCGTCTGGCTAAGATCGGCCGCAGCGATCGCATCCATGGCCTCCGCGACC
GGCTGCAGAACAGCGGGCAGTTCGGTTTCAGGCAGGTCTTGCAACGTGACACCCTGTGCACGGCGGGAGA
TGCAATAGGTCAGGCTCTCGCTGAATTCCCCAATGTCAAGCACTTCCGGAATCGGGAGCGCGGCCGATGC
AAAGTGCCGATAAACATAACGATCTTTGTAGAAACCATCGGCGCAGCTATTTACCCGCAGGACATATCCA
CGCCCTCCTACATCGAAGCTGAAAGCACGAGATTCTTCGCCCTCCGAGAGCTGCATCAGGTCGGAGACGC
TGTCGAACTTTTCGATCAGAAACTTCTCGACAGACGTCGCGGTGAGTTCAGGCTTTTTCATATCGGGGTC
GTCCTCTCCAAATGAAATGAACTTCCTTATATAGAGGAAGGGTCTTGCGAAGGATAGTGGGATTGTGCGT
CATCCCTTACGTCAGTGGAGATATCACATCAATCCACTTGCTTTGAAGACGTGGTTGGAACGTCTTCTTT
TTCCACGATGCTCCTCGTGGGTGGGGGTCCATCTTTGGGACCACTGTCGGCAGAGGCATCTTGAACGATA
GCCTTTCCTTTATCGCAATGATGGCATTTGTAGGTGCCACCTTCCTTTTCTACTGTCCTTTTGATGAAGT
GACAGATAGCTGGGCAATGGAATCCGAGGAGGTTTCCCGATATTACCCTTTGTTGAAAAGTCTCAATAGC
CCTTTGGTCTTCTGAGACTGTATCTTTGATATTCTTGGAGTAGACGAGAGTGTCGTGCTCCACCATGTTG
ACGGATCTCTAGGACGCGTCGACGCGTCGACGCGTCGACGCGTCGACGCGTCCTAGAAGCTAATTCACTG
GCCGTCGTTTTACAACGTCGTGACTGGGAAAACCCTGGCGTTACCCAACTTAATCGCCTTGCAGCACATC
CCCCTTTCGCCAGCTGGCGTAATAGCGAAGAGGCCCGCACCGATCGCCCTTCCCAACAGTTGCGCAGCCT
GAATG
[44 nt withheld, positions 8686-8729]
C
[141 nt withheld, positions 8731-8871]
CCTTTGACGTTGGAGTCCACGTTCTTT
[37 nt withheld, positions 8899-8935]
ACCCTATCTCGGGCTATTCTTTTGATTTATAAGGGATTTTGCCGATTTCGGAACCACCATCAAACAGGAT
TTTCGCCTGCTGGGGCAAACCAGCGTGGACCGCTTGCTGCAACTCTCTCAGGGCCAGGCGGTGAAGGGCA
ATCAGCTGTTGCCCGTCTCACTGGTGAAAAGAAAAACCACCCCAGTACATTAAAAACGTCCGCAATGTGT
TATTAAGTTGTCTAAGCGTCAATTTGTTTACACCACAATATATCCTGCCACCAGCCAGCCAACAGCTCCC
CGACCGGCAGCTCGGCACAAAATCACCACTCGATACAGGCAGCCCATCAGTCCGGGACGGCGTCAGCGGG
AGAGCCGTTGTAAGGCGGCAGACTTTGCTCATGTTACCGATGCTATTCGGAAGAACGGCAACTAAGCTGC
CGGGTTTGAAACACGGATGATCTCGCGGAGGGTAGCATGTTGATTGTAACGATGACAGAGCGTTGCTGCC
TGTGATCAAATATCATCTCCCTCGCAGAGATCCGAATTATCAGCCTTCTTATTCATTTCTCGCTTAACCG
TGACAGGCTGTCGATCTTGAGAACTATGCCGACATAATAGGAAATCGCTGGATAAAGCCGCTGAGGAAGC
TGAGTGGCGCTATTTCTTTAGAAGTGAACGTTGACGATATCAACTCCCCTATCCATTGCTCACCGAATGG
TACAGGTCGGGGACCCGAAGTTCCGACTGTCGGCCTGATGCATCCCCGGCTGATCGACCCCAGATCTGGG
GCTGAGAAAGCCCAGTAAGGAAACAACTGTAGGTTCGAGTCGCGAGATCCCCCGGAACCAAAGGAAGTAG
GTTAAACCCGCTCCGATCAGGCCGAGCCACGCCAGGCCGAGAACATTGGTTCCTGTAGGCATCGGGATTG
GCGGATCAAACACTAAAGCTACTGGAACGAGCAGAAGTCCTCCGGCCGCCAGTTGCCAGGCGGTAAAGGT
GAGCAGAGGCACGGGAGGTTGCCACTTGCGGGTCAGCACGGTTCCGAACGCCATGGAAACCGCCCCCGCC
AGGCCCGCTGCGACGCCGACAGGATCTAGCGCTGCGTTTGGTGTCAACACCAACAGCGCCACGCCCGCAG
TTCCGCAAATAGCCCCCAGGACCGCCATCAATCGTATCGGGCTACCTAGCAGAGCGGCAGAGATGAACAC
GACCATCAGCGGCTGCACAGCGCCTACCGTCGCCGCGACCCCGCCCGGCAGGCGGTAGACCGAAATAAAC
AACAAGCTCCAGAATAGCGAAATATTAAGTGCGCCGAGGATGAAGATGCGCATCCACCAGATTCCCGTTG
GAATCTGTCGGACGATCATCACGAGCAATAAACCCGCCGGCAACGCCCGCAGCAGCATACCGGCGACCCC
TCGGCCTCGCTGTTCGGGCTCCACGAAAACGCCGGACAGATGCGCCTTGTGAGCGTCCTTGGGGCCGTCC
TCCTGTTTGAAGACCGACAGCCCAATGATCTCGCCGTCGATGTAGGCGCCGAATGCCACGGCATCTCGCA
ACCGTTCAGCGAACGCCTCCATGGGCTTTTTCTCCTCGTGCTCGTAAACGGACCCGAACATCTCTGGAGC
TTTCTTCAGGGCCGACAATCGGATCTCGCGGAAATCCTGCACGTCGGCCGCTCCAAGCCGTCGAATCTGA
GCCTTAATCACAATTGTCAATTTTAATCCTCTGTTTATCGGCAGTTCGTAGAGCGCGCCGTGCGTCCCGA
GCGATACTGAGCGAAGCAAGTGCGTCGAGCAGTGCCCGCTTGTTCCTGAAATGCCAGTAAAGCGCTGGCT
GCTGAACCCCCAGCCGGAACTGACCCCACAAGGCCCTAGCGTTTGCAATGCACCAGGTCATCATTGACCC
AGGCGTGTTCCACCAGGCCGCTGCCTCGCAACTCTTCGCAGGCTTCGCCGACCTGCTCGCGCCACTTCTT
CACGCGGGTGGAATCCGATCCGCACATGAGGCGGAAGGTTTCCAGCTTGAGCGGGTACGGCTCCCGGTGC
GAGCTGAAATAGTCGAACATCCGTCGGGCCGTCGGCGACAGCTTGCGGTACTTCTCCCATATGAATTTCG
TGTAGTGGTCGCCAGCAAACAGCACGACGATTTCCTCGTCGATCAGGACCTGGCAACGGGACGTTTTCTT
GCCACGGTCCAGGACGCGGAAGCGGTGCAGCAGCGACACCGATTCCAGGTGCCCAACGCGGTCGGACGTG
AAGCCCATCGCCGTCGCCTGTAGGCGCGACAGGCATTCCTCGGCCTTCGTGTAATACCGGCCATTGATCG
ACCAGCCCAGGTCCTGGCAAAGCTCGTAGAACGTGAAGGTGATCGGCTCGCCGATAGGGGTGCGCTTCGC
GTACTCCAACACCTGCTGCCACACCAGTTCGTCATCGTCGGCCCGCAGCTCGACGCCGGTGTAGGTGATC
TTCACGTCCTTGTTGACGTGGAAAATGACCTTGTTTTGCAGCGCCTCGCGCGGGATTTTCTTGTTGCGCG
TGGTGAACAGGGCAGAGCGGGCCGTGTCGTTTGGCATCGCTCGCATCGTGTCCGGCCACGGCGCAATATC
GAACAAGGAAAGCTGCATTTCCTTGATCTGCTGCTTCGTGTGTTTCAGCAACGCGGCCTGCTTGGCCTCG
CTGACCTGTTTTGCCAGGTCCTCGCCGGCGGTTTTTCGCTTCTTGGTCGTCATAGTTCCTCGCGTGTCGA
TGGTCATCGACTTCGCCAAACCTGCCGCCTCCTGTTCGAGACGACGCGAACGCTCCACGGCGGCCGATGG
CGCGGGCAGGGCAGGGGGAGCCAGTTGCACGCTGTCGCGCTCGATCTTGGCCGTAGCTTGCTGGACCATC
GAGCCGACGGACTGGAAGGTTTCGCGGGGCGCACGCATGACGGTGCGGCTTGCGATGGTTTCGGCATCCT
CGGCGGAAAACCCCGCGTCGATCAGTTCTTGCCTGTATGCCTTCCGGTCAAACGTCCGATTCATTCACCC
TCCTTGCGGGATTGCCCCGACTCACGCCGGGGCAATGTGCCCTTATTCCTGATTTGACCCGCCTGGTGCC
TTGGTGTCCAGATAATCCACCTTATCGGCAATGAAGTCGGTCCCGTAGACCGTCTGGCCGTCCTTCTCGT
ACTTGGTATTCCGAATCTTGCCCTGCACGAATACCAGCGACCCCTTGCCCAAATACTTGCCGTGGGCCTC
GGCCTGAGAGCCAAAACACTTGATGCGGAAGAAGTCGGTGCGCTCCTGCTTGTCGCCGGCATCGTTGCGC
CACATCTAGGTACTAAAACAATTCATCCAGTAAAATATAATATTTTATTTTCTCCCAATCAGGCTTGATC
CCCAGTAAGTCAAAAAATAGCTCGACATACTGTTCTTCCCCGATATCCTCCCTGATCGACCGGACGCAGA
AGGCAATGTCATACCACTTGTCCGCCCTGCCGCTTCTCCCAAGATCAATAAAGCCACTTACTTTGCCATC
TTTCACAAAGATGTTGCTGTCTCCCAGGTCGCCGTGGGAAAAGACAAGTTCCTCTTCGGGCTTTTCCGTC
TTTAAAAAATCATACAGCTCGCGCGGATCTTTAAATGGAGTGTCTTCTTCCCAGTTTTCGCAATCCACAT
CGGCCAGATCGTTATTCAGTAAGTAATCCAATTCGGCTAAGCGGCTGTCTAAGCTATTCGTATAGGGACA
ATCCGATATGTCGATGGAGTGAAAGAGCCTGATGCACTCCGCATACAGCTCGATAATCTTTTCAGGGCTT
TGTTCATCTTCATACTCTTCCGAGCAAAGGACGCCATCGGCCTCACTCATGAGCAGATTGCTCCAGCCAT
CATGCCGTTCAAAGTGCAGGACCTTTGGAACAGGCAGCTTTCCTTCCAGCCATAGCATCATGTCCTTTTC
CCGTTCCACATCATAGGTGGTCCCTTTATACCGGCTGTCCGTCATTTTTAAATATAGGTTTTCATTTTCT
CCCACCAGCTTATATACCTTAGCAGGAGACATTCCTTCCGTATCTTTTACGCAGCGGTATTTTTCGATCA
GTTTTTTCAATTCCGGTGATATTCTCATTTTAGCCATTTATTATTTCCTTCCTCTTTTCTACAGTATTTA
AAGATACCCCAAGAAGCTAATTATAACAAGACGAACTCCAATTCACTGTTCCTTGCATTCTAAAACCTTA
AATACCAGAAAACAGCTTTTTCAAAGTTGTTTTCAAAGTTGGCGTATAACATAGTATCGACGGAGCCGAT
TTTGAAACCACAATTATGGGTGATGCTGCCAACTTACTGATTTAGTGTATGATGGTGTTTTTGAGGTGCT
CCAGTGGCTTCTGTTTCTATCAGCTGTCCCTCCTGTTCAGCTACTGACGGGGTGGTGCGTAACGGCAAAA
GCACCGCCGGACATCAGCGCTATCTCTGCTCTCACTGCCGTAAAACATGGCAACTGCAGTTCACTTACAC
CGCTTCTCAACCCGGTACGCACCAGAAAATCATTGATATGGCCATGAATGGCGTTGGATGCCGGGCAACA
GCCCGCATTATGGGCGTTGGCCTCAACACGATTTTACGTCACTTAAAAAACTCAGGCCGCAGTCGGTAAC
CTCGCGCATACAGCCGGGCAGTGACGTCATCGTCTGCGCGGAAATGGACGAACAGTGGGGCTATGTCGGG
GCTAAATCGCGCCAGCGCTGGCTGTTTTACGCGTATGACAGTCTCCGGAAGACGGTTGTTGCGCACGTAT
TCGGTGAACGCACTATGGCGACGCTGGGGCGTCTTATGAGCCTGCTGTCACCCTTTGACGTGGTGATATG
GATGACGGATGGCTGGCCGCTGTATGAATCCCGCCTGAAGGGAAAGCTGCACGTAATCAGCAAGCGATAT
ACGCAGCGAATTGAGCGGCATAACCTGAATCTGAGGCAGCACCTGGCACGGCTGGGACGGAAGTCGCTGT
CGTTCTCAAAATCGGTGGAGCTGCATGACAAAGTCATCGGGCATTATCTGAACATAAAACACTATCAATA
AGTTGGAGTCATTACCCAATTATGATAGAATTTACAAGCTATAAGGTTATTGTCCTGGGTTTCAAGCATT
AGTCCATGCAAGTTTTTATGCTTTGCCCATTCTATAGATATATTGATAAGCGCGCTGCCTATGCCTTGCC
CCCTGAAATCCTTACATACGGCGATATCTTCTATATAAAAGATATATTATCTTATCAGTATTGTCAATAT
ATTCAAGGCAATCTGCCTCCTCATCCTCTTCATCCTCTTCGTCTTGGTAGCTTTTTAAATATGGCGCTTC
ATAGAGTAATTCTGTAAAGGTCCAATTCTCGTTTTCATACCTCGGTATAATCTTACCTATCACCTCAAAT
GGTTCGCTGGGTTTATCGCACCCCCGAACACGAGCACGGCACCCGCGACCACTATGCCAAGAATGCCCAA
GGTAAAAATTGCCGGCCCCGCCATGAAGTCCGTGAATGCCCCGACGGCCGAAGTGAAGGGCAGGCCGCCA
CCCAGGCCGCCGCCCTCACTGCCCGGCACCTGGTCGCTGAATGTCGATGCCAGCACCTGCGGCACGTCAA
TGCTTCCGGGCGTCGCGCTCGGGCTGATCGCCCATCCCGTTACTGCCCCGATCCCGGCAATGGCAAGGAC
TGCCAGCGCTGCCATTTTTGGGGTGAGGCCGTTCGCGGCCGAGGGGCGCAGCCCCTGGGGGGATGGGAGG
CCCGCGTTAGCGGGCCGGGAGGGTTCGAGAAGGGGGGGCACCCCCCTTCGGCGTGCGCGGTCACGCGCAC
AGGGCGCAGCCCTGGTTAAAAACAAGGTTTATAAATATTGGTTTAAAAGCAGGTTAAAAGACAGGTTAGC
GGTGGCCGAAAAACGGGCGGAAACCCTTGCAAATGCTGGATTTTCTGCCTGTGGACAGCCCCTCAAATGT
CAATAGGTGCGCCCCTCATCTGTCAGCACTCTGCCCCTCAAGTGTCAAGGATCGCGCCCCTCATCTGTCA
GTAGTCGCGCCCCTCAAGTGTCAATACCGCAGGGCACTTATCCCCAGGCTTGTCCACATCATCTGTGGGA
AACTCGCGTAAAATCAGGCGTTTTCGCCGATTTGCGAGGCTGGCCAGCTCCACGTCGCCGGCCGAAATCG
AGCCTGCCCCTCATCTGTCAACGCCGCGCCGGGTGAGTCGGCCCCTCAAGTGTCAACGTCCGCCCCTCAT
CTGTCAGTGAGGGCCAAGTTTTCCGCGAGGTATCCACAACGCCGGCGGCCGCGGTGTCTCGCACACGGCT
TCGACGGCGTTTCTGGCGCGTTTGCAGGGCCATAGACGGCCGCCAGCCCAGCGGCGAGGGCAACCAGCCC
GGTGAGCGTCGGAAAGGCGC
Features (pLannotate 1.2.2; 36 found; start..end, strand, type, name):
      3..89      -  CDS            traI (fragment): TRAI6_ECOLX - Experimental evidence at protein level: Swiss-Prot protein existence level 1. The initiation process of transfer DNA synthesis requires the interaction of at least three plasmid-specific components (TraH, I, and J) at the transfer origin resulting in the assembly of a specialised nucleoprotein complex - the relaxosome. Site- and strand-specific cleavage at the transfer origin is dependent on TraI and TraJ. From Escherichia coli.
    127..498     -  CDS            traJ: oriT-recognizing protein; traJ
    531..640     -  oriT           oriT: incP origin of transfer
    772..962     +  rep_origin     ori (fragment): high-copy-number ColE1/pMB1/pBR322/pUC origin of replication
   1321..1971    -  CDS            TetR: tetracycline resistance regulatory protein; tetR
   2077..2326    +  CDS            TcR (fragment): tetracycline efflux protein; tetA; confers resistance to tetracycline
   2436..2460    -  misc_feature   RB T-DNA repeat: right border repeat from nopaline C58 T-DNA
   2490..2508    +  misc_feature   MCS (fragment): pUC18/19 multiple cloning site
   2559..2904    +  promoter       CaMV 35S promoter: strong constitutive promoter from cauliflower mosaic virus
   2856..2902    +  promoter       minimal CaMV 35S promoter: minimal 35S promoter from cauliflower mosaic virus
   2914..2932    -  misc_feature   MCS (fragment): pUC18/19 multiple cloning site
   2943..3458    +  CDS            P19_TBSVC: Experimental evidence at protein level: Swiss-Prot protein existence level 1. Acts as a suppressor of RNA-mediated gene silencing, also known as post-transcriptional gene silencing (PTGS), a mechanism of plant viral defense that limits the accumulation of viral RNAs. Binds to short interfering RNAs (siRNAs) with high affinity. Acts as a molecular caliper to specifically select siRNAs based on the length of the duplex region of the RNA (By similarity). From Tomato bushy stunt virus (strain Cherry) (TBSV).
   3531..3707    +  polyA_signal   CaMV poly(A) signal: cauliflower mosaic virus polyadenylation signal
   4210..4551    +  promoter       CaMV 35S promoter: strong constitutive promoter from cauliflower mosaic virus
   4577..4601    +  protein_bind   attB1: mutant version of attB; recombination site for the Gateway® BP reaction BP Clonase™
   4658..5404    +  CDS            WRKY69 (fragment): WRK69_ARATH - Experimental evidence at transcript level: Swiss-Prot protein existence level 2. Transcription factor. Interacts specifically with the W box (5'-(T)TGAC[CT]-3'), a frequently occurring elicitor-responsive cis- acting element (By similarity). From Arabidopsis thaliana (Mouse-ear cress).
   5439..5463    -  protein_bind   attB2: mutant version of attB; recombination site for the Gateway® BP reaction BP Clonase™
   5492..5581    +  CDS            3xHA: three tandem HA epitope tags
   5615..5867    +  terminator     NOS terminator: nopaline synthase terminator and poly(A) signal
   6296..6548    -  terminator     NOS terminator: nopaline synthase terminator and poly(A) signal
   6572..7000    -  CDS            nos (fragment): DHNO_AGRT7 - Protein inferred from homology: Swiss-Prot protein existence level 3. From Agrobacterium tumefaciens (strain T37).
   7016..8041    -  CDS            HygR: aminoglycoside phosphotransferase from E. coli; aph(4)-Ia; confers resistance to hygromycin
   8051..8395    -  promoter       CaMV 35S promoter: strong constitutive promoter from cauliflower mosaic virus
   8052..8098    -  promoter       minimal CaMV 35S promoter: minimal 35S promoter from cauliflower mosaic virus
   8533..8688    +  CDS            lacZα (fragment) (sequence partly withheld): LacZα fragment of β-galactosidase; lacZ fragment
   8686..8986    +  rep_origin     M13 ori (fragment) (sequence partly withheld): M13 bacteriophage origin of replication; arrow indicates direction of (+) strand synthesis
   8987..9117    +  CDS            lacI (fragment): lac repressor; lacI; The lac repressor binds to the lac operator to inhibit transcription in E. coli. This inhibition can be relieved by adding lactose or isopropyl-β-D-thiogalactopyranoside (IPTG).
   9171..9195    -  misc_feature   LB T-DNA repeat: left border repeat from nopaline C58 T-DNA
  10652..10771   -  CDS            tetR (fragment): TETR1_ECOLX - Experimental evidence at protein level: Swiss-Prot protein existence level 1. TetR is the repressor of the tetracycline resistance element; its N-terminal region forms a helix-turn-helix structure and binds DNA. Binding of tetracycline to TetR reduces the repressor affinity for the tetracycline resistance gene (tetA) promoter operator sites. From Escherichia coli.
  10791..11939   -  CDS            trfA: trans-acting replication protein that binds to and activates oriV
  12238..13032   -  CDS            KanR: aminoglycoside phosphotransferase; aphA-3; confers resistance to kanamycin
  13224..13991   +  mobile_element IS1: prokaryotic transposable element IS1
  14000..14149   -  CDS            satA (fragment): STA_BACSU - Also known as yyaR. Experimental evidence at protein level: Swiss-Prot protein existence level 1. Involved in resistance to streptothricin, a broad-spectrum antibiotic produced by streptomycetes. Detoxifies streptothricin via acetylation of the beta amino group of the first beta-lysyl moiety of streptothricin. From Bacillus subtilis (strain 168).
  14148..14342   -  CDS            satA (fragment): STA_BACSU - Also known as yyaR. Experimental evidence at protein level: Swiss-Prot protein existence level 1. Involved in resistance to streptothricin, a broad-spectrum antibiotic produced by streptomycetes. Detoxifies streptothricin via acetylation of the beta amino group of the first beta-lysyl moiety of streptothricin. From Bacillus subtilis (strain 168).
  14345..14620   -  CDS            klaC (fragment): KLAC_ECOLX - Also known as telB. Protein predicted: Swiss-Prot protein existence level 4. Belongs to the kla operon, which is associated with cryptic tellurite resistance, and IncW plasmid fertility inhibition. From Escherichia coli.
  14684..15315   -  rep_origin     oriV: incP origin of replication
