[The description below was written by a language model from this plasmid's Addgene catalogue record and pLannotate feature annotations shown in this document.]
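Description:
pGWB14-LYX171 is a plant expression binary vector built on the pGWB14 backbone for Agrobacterium-mediated transient or stable expression of a Nicotiana benthamiana transcription factor, gene model Niben101Scf00463g01008.1. The backbone is a low-copy, broad-host-range IncP-type replicon: the feature table shows oriV with its trans-acting replication protein trfA, which allow maintenance in both E. coli and Agrobacterium, together with oriT and traJ for conjugal mobilisation. Bacterial selection is by kanamycin (KanR, aphA-3). The annotation also picks up remnants typical of this backbone lineage, including TetR and a truncated tetA, an IS1 element, and fragments of a ColE1-type origin, lacZα, lacI and M13 ori.

Between the nopaline-type right and left T-DNA borders lie three CaMV 35S-driven cassettes. The main one places the transcription factor coding sequence, flanked by attB1 and attB2 Gateway sites although the record lists Gibson cloning as the method, upstream of an in-frame 3xHA tag and a NOS terminator, giving a C-terminally HA-tagged protein. The annotation tool matches the insert to Arabidopsis WRKY69, suggesting that it is a WRKY-family factor, though the catalogue entry does not name the family. A second cassette, not mentioned in the catalogue fields, expresses the tomato bushy stunt virus P19 silencing suppressor with a CaMV poly(A) signal; P19 binds siRNAs and is commonly co-expressed to boost protein accumulation in leaf infiltration. The third cassette, in the opposite orientation, encodes hygromycin phosphotransferase for selecting transformed plant tissue. The HA tag allows detection or immunoprecipitation of the factor, although the record does not specify downstream applications.
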