Addgene plasmid #126389: pGWB14-LYX171
Purpose: With a Nicotiana benthamiana transcription factor in PGWB14 backbone, for Agrobacterium mediated transient or stable expression corresponding transcription factor fused with a C-terminal HA tag.
Depositing lab: Silin Zhong. Depositing organization: Chinese University of Hong Kong.
Backbone
  Vector backbone: pGWB14
  Vector type: Plant Expression
  Selectable markers: Hygromycin
Growth in bacteria
  Bacterial resistance: Kanamycin, 50 μg/mL
  Growth temperature: 37°C
  Growth strain: DH5alpha
  Copy number: Low Copy
Gene/Insert
  Gene/Insert name: Niben101Scf00463g01008.1
  Species: Nicotiana benthamiana
  Promoter: CaMV 35S
  Tag / fusion protein: HA (C terminal on insert)
  Cloning method: Gibson Cloning
Terms and licenses: Academic/Nonprofit Terms; Industry Terms: Not Available to Industry
How to cite: pGWB14-LYX171 was a gift from Silin Zhong (Addgene plasmid # 126389 ; http://n2t.net/addgene:126389 ; RRID:Addgene_126389)
