>Addgene plasmid #126389 | pGWB14-LYX171 | depositor partial sequence | sequence record 241663 | Niben101Scf00463g01008.1
ATGGAAGATAGGTTAGACAGAAGAAGTACTCCATTTTTTATTAAACAAGAAGATTCCACCGGAACTCCGC
CGGATAATGCCGCCGATTCTCCTTTTGCCGGCGATGAAGCTGCTGAAGTTAACATGCCATTTCCTAGAAA
AAGTAGGAGAGGAGCAAAAAAGAAAGTAATTACAGTGCCAATTATTGATGCTGATGGATCACGAAGTAAA
GGAGAAGTTTATCCACCACCAGATTCTTGGTCTTGGAGGAAGTATGGACAAAAGCCCATTAAAGGGTCAC
CTTTTCCCAGGGGATATTATCGATGTAGTAGCTCCAAAGGCTGTCCCGCCAGAAAACAAGTAGAGCGCAG
CCGCCTGGACCCCACCAATCTTCTCATTACCTACTGTTCTGAACACAATCACCAATTCCCTGCCGCCACC
ACCAAACACCACCACCACCACCCTCCTGCCCCCAGTACACCCACCACCTCCACCTCCAACACCTCTGCCG
GAGACAACAATGCGGCGGCTACGGCCACTGAGGTTACCATAACAGACAAATCATCTCCTGAAGAATGTGA
CGTCTTTGCTTATCAACATGACAATGGCTTCTCGGAGCTGGCCGGTGAGTGGGGTTGGCTCTCCGATGTT
GGAACTCCTACATTTATGGAGAACACTTCATCAATGGTGGGGTCCACGTGGAGTGATGCTGACGTGGCTT
TAATGTTGCCTATTCGGGAGGAAGACCAGTCTTTGTTTGGTGATTTAGGGGAGTTGCCGGAGTGTTCAGT
TGTTTTCCGGCGGTATAGTGTGGAAGCGCCGTGTTGCGGCGGTACAGGA
